>Addgene plasmid #71617 | pEGFP-C2_SEPT9 i4 | depositor full sequence | sequence record 132207 | pEGFP-C2_SEPT9 i4 sequence 6002 bps
TAGTTATTAATAGTAATCAATTACGGGGTCATTAGTTCATAGCCCATATATGGAGTTCCGCGTTACATAA
CTTACGGTAAATGGCCCGCCTGGCTGACCGCCCAACGACCCCCGCCCATTGACGTCAATAATGACGTATG
TTCCCATAGTAACGCCAATAGGGACTTTCCATTGACGTCAATGGGTGGAGTATTTACGGTAAACTGCCCA
CTTGGCAGTACATCAAGTGTATCATATGCCAAGTACGCCCCCTATTGACGTCAATGACGGTAAATGGCCC
GCCTGGCATTATGCCCAGTACATGACCTTATGGGACTTTCCTACTTGGCAGTACATCTACGTATTAGTCA
TCGCTATTACCATGGTGATGCGGTTTTGGCAGTACATCAATGGGCGTGGATAGCGGTTTGACTCACGGGG
ATTTCCAAGTCTCCACCCCATTGACGTCAATGGGAGTTTGTTTTGGCACCAAAATCAACGGGACTTTCCA
AAATGTCGTAACAACTCCGCCCCATTGACGCAAATGGGCGGTAGGCGTGTACGGTGGGAGGTCTATATAA
GCAGAGCTGGTTTAGTGAACCGTCAGATCCGCTAGCGCTACCGGTCGCCACCATGGTGAGCAAGGGCGAG
GAGCTGTTCACCGGGGTGGTGCCCATCCTGGTCGAGCTGGACGGCGACGTAAACGGCCACAAGTTCAGCG
TGTCCGGCGAGGGCGAGGGCGATGCCACCTACGGCAAGCTGACCCTGAAGTTCATCTGCACCACCGGCAA
GCTGCCCGTGCCCTGGCCCACCCTCGTGACCACCCTGACCTACGGCGTGCAGTGCTTCAGCCGCTACCCC
GACCACATGAAGCAGCACGACTTCTTCAAGTCCGCCATGCCCGAAGGCTACGTCCAGGAGCGCACCATCT
TCTTCAAGGACGACGGCAACTACAAGACCCGCGCCGAGGTGAAGTTCGAGGGCGACACCCTGGTGAACCG
CATCGAGCTGAAGGGCATCGACTTCAAGGAGGACGGCAACATCCTGGGGCACAAGCTGGAGTACAACTAC
AACAGCCACAACGTCTATATCATGGCCGACAAGCAGAAGAACGGCATCAAGGTGAACTTCAAGATCCGCC
ACAACATCGAGGACGGCAGCGTGCAGCTCGCCGACCACTACCAGCAGAACACCCCCATCGGCGACGGCCC
CGTGCTGCTGCCCGACAACCACTACCTGAGCACCCAGTCCGCCCTGAGCAAAGACCCCAACGAGAAGCGC
GATCACATGGTCCTGCTGGAGTTCGTGACCGCCGCCGGGATCACTCTCGGCATGGACGAGCTGTACAAGT
CCGGCCGGACTCAGATCTCGAGCATGGAGCCCCCTGCCTCCAAGGTCCCCGAGGTGCCCACTGCCCCTGC
CACCGACGCAGCCCCCAAGAGGGTGGAGATCCAGATGCCCAAGCCTGCTGAGGCGCCCACCGCCCCCAGC
CCAGCCCAGACCTTGGAGAATTCAGAGCCTGCCCCTGTGTCTCAGCTGCAGAGCAGGCTGGAGCCCAAGC
CCCAGCCCCCTGTGGCTGAGGCTACACCCCGGAGCCAGGAGGCCACTGAGGCGGCTCCCAGCTGCGTTGG
CGACATGGCCGACACCCCCAGAGATGCCGGGCTCAAGCAGGCGCCTGCATCACGGAACGAGAAGGCCCCG
GTGGACTTCGGCTACGTGGGGATTGACTCCATCCTGGAGCAGATGCGCCGGAAGGCCATGAAGCAGGGCT
TCGAGTTCAACATCATGGTGGTCGGGCAGAGCGGCTTGGGTAAATCCACCTTAATCAACACCCTCTTCAA
ATCCAAAATCAGCCGGAAGTCGGTGCAGCCCACCTCAGAGGAGCGCATCCCCAAGACCATCGAGATCAAG
TCCATCACGCACGATATTGAGGAGAAAGGCGTCCGGATGAAGCTGACAGTGATTGACACACCAGGGTTCG
GGGACCACATCAACAACGAGAACTGCTGGCAGCCCATCATGAAGTTCATCAATGACCAGTACGAGAAATA
CCTGCAGGAGGAGGTCAACATCAACCGCAAGAAGCGCATCCCGGACACCCGCGTCCACTGCTGCCTCTAC
TTCATCCCCGCCACCGGCCACTCCCTCAGGCCCCTGGACATCGAGTTTATGAAACGCCTGAGCAAGGTGG
TCAACATCGTCCCTGTCATCGCCAAGGCGGACACACTCACCCTGGAGGAGAGGGTCCACTTCAAACAGCG
GATCACCGCAGACCTGCTGTCCAACGGCATCGACGTGTACCCCCAGAAGGAATTTGATGAGGACTCGGAG
GACCGGCTGGTGAACGAGAAGTTCCGGGAGATGATCCCATTTGCTGTGGTGGGCAGTGACCACGAGTACC
AGGTCAACGGCAAGAGGATCCTTGGGAGGAAGACCAAGTGGGGTACCATCGAAGTTGAAAACACCACACA
CTGTGAGTTTGCCTACCTGCGGGACCTTCTCATCAGGACGCACATGCAGAACATCAAGGACATCACCAGC
AGCATCCACTTCGAGGCGTACCGTGTGAAGCGCCTCAACGAGGGCAGCAGCGCCATGGCCAACGGCGTGG
AGGAGAAGGAGCCAGAAGCCCCAGAGATGTAGAAGCTTCGAATTCTGCAGTCGACGGTACCGCGGGCCCG
GGATCCACCGGATCTAGATAACTGATCATAATCAGCCATACCACATTTGTAGAGGTTTTACTTGCTTTAA
AAAACCTCCCACACCTCCCCCTGAACCTGAAACATAAAATGAATGCAATTGTTGTTGTTAACTTGTTTAT
TGCAGCTTATAATGGTTACAAATAAAGCAATAGCATCACAAATTTCACAAATAAAGCATTTTTTTCACTG
CATTCTAGTTGTGGTTTGTCCAAACTCATCAATGTATCTTAACGCGTAAATTGTAAGCGTTAATATTTTG
TTAAAATTCGCGTTAAATTTTTGTTAAATCAGCTCATTTTTTAACCAATAGGCCGAAATCGGCAAAATCC
CTTATAAATCAAAAGAATAGACCGAGATAGGGT
[37 nt withheld, positions 3044-3080]
AAAGAACGTGGACTCCAACGTCAAAGG
[49 nt withheld, positions 3108-3156]
T
[91 nt withheld, positions 3158-3248]
G
[124 nt withheld, positions 3250-3373]
CAGGTGGCACTTTTCGGGGAAATGTGCGCGGAACCCCTATTTGTTTATTTTTCTAAATACATTCAAATAT
GTATCCGCTCATGAGACAATAACCCTGATAAATGCTTCAATAATATTGAAAAAGGAAGAGTCCTGAGGCG
GAAAGAACCAGCTGTGGAATGTGTGTCAGTTAGGGTGTGGAAAGTCCCCAGGCTCCCCAGCAGGCAGAAG
TATGCAAAGCATGCATCTCAATTAGTCAGCAACCAGGTGTGGAAAGTCCCCAGGCTCCCCAGCAGGCAGA
AGTATGCAAAGCATGCATCTCAATTAGTCAGCAACCATAGTCCCGCCCCTAACTCCGCCCATCCCGCCCC
TAACTCCGCCCAGTTCCGCCCATTCTCCGCCCCATGGCTGACTAATTTTTTTTATTTATGCAGAGGCCGA
GGCCGCCTCGGCCTCTGAGCTATTCCAGAAGTAGTGAGGAGGCTTTTTTGGAGGCCTAGGCTTTTGCAAA
GATCGATCAAGAGACAGGATGAGGATCGTTTCGCATGATTGAACAAGATGGATTGCACGCAGGTTCTCCG
GCCGCTTGGGTGGAGAGGCTATTCGGCTATGACTGGGCACAACAGACAATCGGCTGCTCTGATGCCGCCG
TGTTCCGGCTGTCAGCGCAGGGGCGCCCGGTTCTTTTTGTCAAGACCGACCTGTCCGGTGCCCTGAATGA
ACTGCAAGACGAGGCAGCGCGGCTATCGTGGCTGGCCACGACGGGCGTTCCTTGCGCAGCTGTGCTCGAC
GTTGTCACTGAAGCGGGAAGGGACTGGCTGCTATTGGGCGAAGTGCCGGGGCAGGATCTCCTGTCATCTC
ACCTTGCTCCTGCCGAGAAAGTATCCATCATGGCTGATGCAATGCGGCGGCTGCATACGCTTGATCCGGC
TACCTGCCCATTCGACCACCAAGCGAAACATCGCATCGAGCGAGCACGTACTCGGATGGAAGCCGGTCTT
GTCGATCAGGATGATCTGGACGAAGAGCATCAGGGGCTCGCGCCAGCCGAACTGTTCGCCAGGCTCAAGG
CGAGCATGCCCGACGGCGAGGATCTCGTCGTGACCCATGGCGATGCCTGCTTGCCGAATATCATGGTGGA
AAATGGCCGCTTTTCTGGATTCATCGACTGTGGCCGGCTGGGTGTGGCGGACCGCTATCAGGACATAGCG
TTGGCTACCCGTGATATTGCTGAAGAGCTTGGCGGCGAATGGGCTGACCGCTTCCTCGTGCTTTACGGTA
TCGCCGCTCCCGATTCGCAGCGCATCGCCTTCTATCGCCTTCTTGACGAGTTCTTCTGAGCGGGACTCTG
GGGTTCGAAATGACCGACCAAGCGACGCCCAACCTGCCATCACGAGATTTCGATTCCACCGCCGCCTTCT
ATGAAAGGTTGGGCTTCGGAATCGTTTTCCGGGACGCCGGCTGGATGATCCTCCAGCGCGGGGATCTCAT
GCTGGAGTTCTTCGCCCACCCTAGGGGGAGGCTAACTGAAACACGGAAGGAGACAATACCGGAAGGAACC
CGCGCTATGACGGCAATAAAAAGACAGAATAAAACGCACGGTGTTGGGTCGTTTGTTCATAAACGCGGGG
TTCGGTCCCAGGGCTGGCACTCTGTCGATACCCCACCGAGACCCCATTGGGGCCAATACGCCCGCGTTTC
TTCCTTTTCCCCACCCCACCCCCCAAGTTCGGGTGAAGGCCCAGGGCTCGCAGCCAACGTCGGGGCGGCA
GGCCCTGCCATAGCCTCAGGTTACTCATATATACTTTAGATTGATTTAAAACTTCATTTTTAATTTAAAA
GGATCTAGGTGAAGATCCTTTTTGATAATCTCATGACCAAAATCCCTTAACGTGAGTTTTCGTTCCACTG
AGCGTCAGACCCCGTAGAAAAGATCAAAGGATCTTCTTGAGATCCTTTTTTTCTGCGCGTAATCTGCTGC
TTGCAAACAAAAAAACCACCGCTACCAGCGGTGGTTTGTTTGCCGGATCAAGAGCTACCAACTCTTTTTC
CGAAGGTAACTGGCTTCAGCAGAGCGCAGATACCAAATACTGTCCTTCTAGTGTAGCCGTAGTTAGGCCA
CCACTTCAAGAACTCTGTAGCACCGCCTACATACCTCGCTCTGCTAATCCTGTTACCAGTGGCTGCTGCC
AGTGGCGATAAGTCGTGTCTTACCGGGTTGGACTCAAGACGATAGTTACCGGATAAGGCGCAGCGGTCGG
GCTGAACGGGGGGTTCGTGCACACAGCCCAGCTTGGAGCGAACGACCTACACCGAACTGAGATACCTACA
GCGTGAGCTATGAGAAAGCGCCACGCTTCCCGAAGGGAGAAAGGCGGACAGGTATCCGGTAAGCGGCAGG
GTCGGAACAGGAGAGCGCACGAGGGAGCTTCCAGGGGGAAACGCCTGGTATCTTTATAGTCCTGTCGGGT
TTCGCCACCTCTGACTTGAGCGTCGATTTTTGTGATGCTCGTCAGGGGGGCGGAGCCTATGGAAAAACGC
CAGCAACGCGGCCTTTTTACGGTTCCTGGCCTTTTGCTGGCCTTTTGCTCACATGTTCTTTCCTGCGTTA
TCCCCTGATTCTGTGGATAACCGTATTACCGCCATGCAT
Features (pLannotate 1.2.2; 16 found; start..end, strand, type, name):
     61..364     +  enhancer       CMV enhancer: human cytomegalovirus immediate early enhancer
    365..568     +  promoter       CMV promoter: human cytomegalovirus (CMV) immediate early promoter
    613..1329    +  CDS            EGFP: EGFP is a basic (constitutively fluorescent) green fluorescent protein published in 1996, derived from Aequorea victoria. It is reported to be a rapidly-maturing weak dimer with moderate acid sensitivity.
   1335..1353    +  misc_feature   MCS (fragment): multiple cloning site
   1354..2619    +  CDS            SEPTIN9 (fragment): SEPT9_HUMAN - Also known as KIAA0991, MSF, SEPT9. Experimental evidence at protein level: Swiss-Prot protein existence level 1. Filament-forming cytoskeletal GTPase (By similarity). May play a role in cytokinesis (Potential). May play a role in the internalization of 2 intracellular microbial pathogens, Listeria monocytogenes and Shigella flexneri. From Homo sapiens (Human).
   2623..2666    +  misc_feature   MCS (fragment): multiple cloning site
   2683..2767    +  CDS            large T antigen (fragment): large T antigen from SV40 (simian virus 40)
   2790..2911    +  polyA_signal   SV40 poly(A) signal: SV40 polyadenylation signal
   2945..3373    -  rep_origin     f1 ori (sequence partly withheld): f1 bacteriophage origin of replication; arrow indicates direction of (+) strand synthesis
   3400..3504    +  promoter       AmpR promoter: bla
   3506..3863    +  promoter       SV40 promoter: SV40 enhancer and early promoter
   3898..4692    +  CDS            NeoR/KanR: aminoglycoside phosphotransferase from Tn5; aph(3')-II (or nptII); confers resistance to neomycin, kanamycin, and G418 (Geneticin®)
   4713..4865    +  CDS            ble (fragment): BLE_KLEPN - Experimental evidence at protein level: Swiss-Prot protein existence level 1. Binding protein with a strong affinity to the bleomycin family of antibiotics. Binds to CL990; an antimitotic-antibiotic compound. From Klebsiella pneumoniae.
   4924..4971    +  polyA_signal   HSV TK poly(A) signal: herpes simplex virus thymidine kinase polyadenylation signal (Cole and Stacy, 1985)
   5062..5078    -  polyA_signal   bGH poly(A) signal (fragment): bovine growth hormone polyadenylation signal
   5300..5888    +  rep_origin     ori: high-copy-number ColE1/pMB1/pBR322/pUC origin of replication
