[The description below was written by a language model from this plasmid's Addgene catalogue record and pLannotate feature annotations shown in this document.]
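Description:
pEGFP-C2_SEPT9 i4 is a mammalian expression plasmid built on the Clontech pEGFP-C2 backbone for producing human septin 9 isoform 4 as a fusion with EGFP at its N terminus. The full depositor sequence is about 6.0 kb. In bacteria it replicates from a high-copy ColE1/pUC-type origin and is selected with kanamycin. An f1 origin is also present, which in principle allows single-stranded DNA production. A single NeoR/KanR (Tn5 aminoglycoside phosphotransferase) gene serves both hosts. A bacterial bla-type promoter drives it in E. coli, and the adjacent SV40 enhancer/early promoter, with an HSV TK polyadenylation signal downstream, drives it in mammalian cells, permitting G418 selection of stable transfectants. The short annotations for ble, SV40 large T antigen and bGH poly(A) are only fragments. They are most likely residual backbone sequence or incidental similarity matches rather than functional elements.

The expression cassette consists of the human CMV immediate-early enhancer and promoter, the EGFP coding sequence, a short stretch of multiple cloning site acting as a linker, and the SEPTIN9 open reading frame of roughly 1.27 kb, followed by remaining polylinker and the SV40 polyadenylation signal. The insert was cloned between XhoI and HindIII. The annotation tool labels it a fragment of the reference SEPT9 protein, which fits a shorter isoform rather than the longest form. Septin 9 is a filament-forming cytoskeletal GTPase implicated in cytokinesis. The GFP tag allows the localization of this isoform to be followed in transfected cells, and the associated study examined septin 9 isoform expression and localization during breast cancer progression.
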