Addgene plasmid #71617: pEGFP-C2_SEPT9 i4
Purpose: mammalian expression of human SEPT9 i4 with a GFP fusion
Depositing lab: Cristina Montagna & Elias Spiliotis. Publication: Septin 9 isoform expression, localization and epigenetic changes during human and mouse breast cancer progression. Connolly D, Yang Z, Castaldi M, Simmons N, Oktay MH, Coniglio S, Fazzari MJ, Verdier-Pinard P, Montagna C. Breast Cancer Res. 2011 Aug 10;13(4):R76. doi: 10.1186/bcr2924. PubMed 21831286.
Backbone
  Vector backbone: pEGFP-C2
  Backbone manufacturer: Clontech
  Backbone size w/o insert (bp): 4700
  Vector type: Mammalian Expression
  Selectable markers: Neomycin (select with G418)
Growth in bacteria
  Bacterial resistance: Kanamycin, 50 μg/mL
  Growth temperature: 37°C
  Growth strain: DH5alpha
  Copy number: High Copy
Gene/Insert
  Gene/Insert name: Septin 9
  Species: H. sapiens (human)
  Entrez Gene: SEPTIN9 (a.k.a. AF17q25, MSF, MSF1, NAPB, PNUTL4, SEPT9, SINT1, SeptD1)
  Promoter: CMV
  Tag / fusion protein: GFP (N terminal on backbone)
  Cloning method: Restriction Enzyme; 5′ cloning site XhoI (unknown if destroyed); 3′ cloning site HindIII (unknown if destroyed)
  Sequencing primers: 5′ EGFP-C; 3′ SV40pA-R
Terms and licenses: Academic/Nonprofit Terms; Industry Terms: Not Available to Industry
How to cite: pEGFP-C2_SEPT9 i4 was a gift from Cristina Montagna & Elias Spiliotis (Addgene plasmid # 71617 ; http://n2t.net/addgene:71617 ; RRID:Addgene_71617)
