>Addgene plasmid #71617 | pEGFP-C2_SEPT9 i4 | addgene partial sequence | sequence record 132198 | EGFP-C 5'-CATGGTCCTGCTGGAGTTCGTG-3'
AGTCCGGCCGGACTCAGATCTCGAGCATGGAGCCCCCTGCCTCCAAGGTCCCCGAGGTGCCCACTGCCCC
TGCCACCGACGCAGCCCCCAAGAGGGTGGAGATCCAGATGCCCAAGCCTGCTGAGGCGCCCACCGCCCCC
AGCCCAGCCCAGACCTTGGAGAATTCAGAGCCTGCCCCTGTGTCTCAGCTGCAGAGCAGGCTGGAGCCCA
AGCCCCAGCCCCCTGTGGCTGAGGCTACACCCCGGAGCCAGGAGGCCACTGAGGCGGCTCCCAGCTGCGT
TGGCGACATGGCCGACACCCCCAGAGATGCCGGGCTCAAGCAGGCGCCTGCATCACGGAACGAGAAGGCC
CCGGTGGACTTCGGCTACGTGGGGATTGACTCCATCCTGGAGCAGATGCGCCGGAAGGCCATGAAGCAGG
GCTTCGAGTTCAACATCATGGTGGTCGGGCAGAGCGGCTTGGGTAAATCCACCTTAATCAACACCCTCTT
CAAATCCAAAATCAGCCGGAAGTCGGTGCAGCCCACCTCAGAGGAGCGCATCCCCAAGACCATCGAGATC
AAGTCCATCACGCACGATATTGAGGAGAAAGGCGTCCGGATGAAGCTGACAGTGATTGACACACCAGGGT
TCGGGGACCACATCAACAACGAGAACTGCTGGCAGCCCATCATGAAGTTCATCAATGACCAGTACGAGAA
ATACCTGCAGGAGGAGGTCAACATCAACCGCAAGAAGCGCATCCCGGACACCCGCGTCCACTGCTGCCTC
TACTTCATCCCCGCCACCGGCCACTCCCTCA
