>Addgene plasmid #71617 | pEGFP-C2_SEPT9 i4 | addgene partial sequence | sequence record 132205 | SV40pA-R 5'-GAAATTTGTGATGCTATTGC-3'
TTAACAACAACAATTGCATTCATTTTATGTTTCAGGTTCAGGGGGAGGTGTGGGAGGTTTTTTAAAGCAA
GTAAAACCTCTACAAATGTGGTATGGCTGATTATGATCAGTTATCTAGATCCGGTGGATCCCGGGCCCGC
GGTACCGTCGACTGCAGAATTCGAAGCTTCTACATCTCTGGGGCTTCTGGCTCCTTCTCCTCCACGCCGT
TGGCCATGGCGCTGCTGCCCTCGTTGAGGCGCTTCACACGGTACGCCTCGAAGTGGATGCTGCTGGTGAT
GTCCTTGATGTTCTGCATGTGCGTCCTGATGAGAAGGTCCCGCAGGTAGGCAAACTCACAGTGTGTGGTG
TTTTCAACTTCGATGGTACCCCACTTGGTCTTCCTCCCAAGGATCCTCTTGCCGTTGACCTGGTACTCGT
GGTCACTGCCCACCACAGCAAATGGGATCATCTCCCGGAACTTCTCGTTCACCAGCCGGTCCTCCGAGTC
CTCATCAAATTCCTTCTGGGGGTACACGTCGATGCCGTTGGACAGCAGGTCTGCGGTGATCCGCTGTTTG
AAGTGGACCCTCTCCTCCAGGGTGAGTGTGTCCGCCTTGGCGATGACAGGGACGATGTTGACCACCTTGC
TCAGGCGTTTCATAAACTCGATGTCCAGGGGCCTGAGGGAGTGGCCGGTGGCGGGGATGAAGTAGAGGCA
GCAGTGGACGCGGGTGTCCGGGATGCGCTTCTTGCGGTTGATGTTGACCTCCTCCTGCAGGTATTTCTCG
TACTGGTCATTGATGAACTTCATGATGGGCTGCCAGCAGTTCTCGTTGTTGATGTG
